>Addgene plasmid #205593 | pGEL683 | addgene full sequence | sequence record 410943 | Addgene NGS Result
GGCGCGCCTGCAGTGCAGCGTGACCCGGTCGTGCCCCTCTCTTGAGATAAGGTGAGCATTGCATGTCTAA
GTTATAAAAAATTACCACATATTTTTTTTGTCACACTTGTTTGAAGTGCAGTTTATCTATCTTTATACAT
ATATTTAAACTTTACTCTACGAATAATATAATCTATAGTACTACAATAATATCAGTGTTTTAGAGAATCA
TATAAATGAACAGTTAGACATGGTCTAAAGGACAATTGAGTATTTTGACAACAGGACTCTACAGTTTTAT
CTTTTTAGTGTGCATGTGTTCTCCTTTTTTTTTGCAAATAGCTTCACCTATATAATACTTCATCCATTTT
ATTAGTACATCCATTTAGGGTTTAGGGTTAATGGTTTTTATAGACTAATTTTTTTAGTACATCTATTTTA
TTCTATTTTAGCCTCTAAATTAAGAAAACTAAAACTCTATTTTAGTTTTTTTATTTAATAATTTAGATAT
AAAATAGAATAAAATAAAGTGACTAAAAATTAAACAAATACCCTTTAAGAAATTAAAAAAACTAAGGAAA
CATTTTTCTTGTTTCGAGTAGATAATGCCAGCCTGTTAAACGCCGTCGACGAGTCTAACGGACACCAACC
AGCGAACCAGCAGCGTCGCGTCGGGCCAAGCGAAGCAGACGGCACGGCATCTCTGTCGCTGCCTCTGGAC
CCCTCTCGAGAGTTCCGCTCCACCGTTGGACTTGCTCCGCTGTCGGCATCCAGAAATTGCGTGGCGGAGC
GGCAGACGTGAGCCGGCACGGCAGGCGGCCTCCTCCTCCTCTCACGGCACCGGCAGCTACGGGGGATTCC
TTTCCCACCGCTCCTTCGCTTTCCCTTCCTCGCCCGCCGTAATAAATAGACACCCCCTCCACACCCTCTT
TCCCCAACCTCGTGTTGTTCGGAGCGCACACACACACAACCAGAACTCCCCCAAATCCACCCGTCGGCAC
CTCCGCTTCAAGGTACGCCGCTCGTCCTCCCCCCCCCCCCCTCTCTACCTTCTCAAGATCGGCGTTCCGG
TCCATGGTTAGGGCCCGGTAGTTCTACTTCTGTTCATGTTTGTGTTAGATCCGTGTTTGTGTTAGATCCG
TGCTACTAGCGTTCGTACACGGATGCGACCTGTACGTCAGACACGTTCTGATTGCTAACTTGCCAGTGTT
TCTCTTTGGGGAATCCTGGGATGGCTCTAGCCGTTCCGCAGACGGGATCGATTTCATGATTTTTTTTGTT
TCGTTGCATAGGGTTTGGTTTGCCCTTTTCCTTTATTTCAATATATGCCGTGCACTTGTTTGTCGGGTCA
TCTTTTCATGCTTTTTTTTGTCTTGGTTGTGATGATGTGGTCTGGTTGGGCGGTCGTTCAAGATCGGAGT
AGAATTAATTCTGTTTCAAACTACCTGGTGGATTTATTAATTTTGGATCTGTATGTGTGTGCCATACATA
TTCATAGTTACGAATTGAAGATGATGGATGGAAATATCGATCTAGGATAGGTATACATGTTGATGCGGGT
TTTACTGATGCATATACAGAGATGCTTTTTGTTCGCTTGGTTGTGATGATGTGGTGTGGTTGGGCGGTCG
TTCATTCGTTCAAGATCGGAGTAGAATACTGTTTCAAACTACCTGGTGTATTTATTAATTTTGGAACTGT
ATGTGTGTGTCATACATCTTCATAGTTACGAGTTTAAGATGGATGGAAATATCGATCTAGGATAGGTATA
CATGTTGATGTGGGTTTTACTGATGCATATACATGATGGCATATGCAGCATCTATTCATATGCTCTAACC
TTGAGTACCTATCTATTATAATAAACAAGTATGTTTTATAATTATTTTGATCTTGATATACTTGGATGAT
GGCATATGCAGCAGCTATATGTGGATTTTTTTAGCCCTGCCTTCATACGCTATTTATTTGCTTGGTACTG
TTTCTTTTGTCGATGCTCACCCTGTTGTTTGGTGTTACTTCTGCAGCCTGCAGGCCATATGGACAAGAAG
TACTCGATCGGCCTCGATATTGGGACTAACTCTGTTGGCTGGGCCGTGATCACCGACGAGTACAAGGTGC
CCTCAAAGAAGTTCAAGGTCCTGGGCAACACCGATCGGCATTCCATCAAGAAGAATCTCATTGGCGCTCT
CCTGTTCGACAGCGGCGAGACGGCTGAGGCTACGCGGCTCAAGCGCACCGCCCGCAGGCGGTACACGCGC
AGGAAGAATCGCATCTGCTACCTGCAGGAGATTTTCTCCAACGAGATGGCGAAGGTTGACGATTCTTTCT
TCCACAGGCTGGAGGAGTCATTCCTCGTGGAGGAGGATAAGAAGCACGAGCGGCATCCAATCTTCGGCAA
CATTGTCGACGAGGTTGCCTACCACGAGAAGTACCCTACGATCTACCATCTGCGGAAGAAGCTCGTGGAC
TCCACAGATAAGGCGGACCTCCGCCTGATCTACCTCGCTCTGGCCCACATGATTAAGTTCAGGGGCCATT
TCCTGATCGAGGGGGATCTCAACCCGGACAATAGCGATGTTGACAAGCTGTTCATCCAGCTCGTGCAGAC
GTACAACCAGCTCTTCGAGGAGAACCCCATTAATGCGTCAGGCGTCGACGCGAAGGCTATCCTGTCCGCT
AGGCTCTCGAAGTCTCGGCGCCTCGAGAACCTGATCGCCCAGCTGCCGGGCGAGAAGAAGAACGGCCTGT
TCGGGAATCTCATTGCGCTCAGCCTGGGGCTCACGCCCAACTTCAAGTCGAATTTCGATCTCGCTGAGGA
CGCCAAGCTGCAGCTCTCCAAGGACACATACGACGATGACCTGGATAACCTCCTGGCCCAGATCGGCGAT
CAGTACGCGGACCTGTTCCTCGCTGCCAAGAATCTGTCGGACGCCATCCTCCTGTCTGATATTCTCAGGG
TGAACACCGAGATTACGAAGGCTCCGCTCTCAGCCTCCATGATCAAGCGCTACGACGAGCACCATCAGGA
TCTGACCCTCCTGAAGGCGCTGGTCAGGCAGCAGCTCCCCGAGAAGTACAAGGAGATCTTCTTCGATCAG
TCGAAGAACGGCTACGCTGGGTACATTGACGGCGGGGCCTCTCAGGAGGAGTTCTACAAGTTCATCAAGC
CGATTCTGGAGAAGATGGACGGCACGGAGGAGCTGCTGGTGAAGCTCAATCGCGAGGACCTCCTGAGGAA
GCAGCGGACATTCGATAACGGCAGCATCCCACACCAGATTCATCTCGGGGAGCTGCACGCTATCCTGAGG
AGGCAGGAGGACTTCTACCCTTTCCTCAAGGATAACCGCGAGAAGATCGAGAAGATTCTGACTTTCAGGA
TCCCGTACTACGTCGGCCCACTCGCTAGGGGCAACTCCCGCTTCGCTTGGATGACCCGCAAGTCAGAGGA
GACGATCACGCCGTGGAACTTCGAGGAGGTGGTCGACAAGGGCGCTAGCGCTCAGTCGTTCATCGAGAGG
ATGACGAATTTCGACAAGAACCTGCCAAATGAGAAGGTGCTCCCTAAGCACTCGCTCCTGTACGAGTACT
TCACAGTCTACAACGAGCTGACTAAGGTGAAGTATGTGACCGAGGGCATGAGGAAGCCGGCTTTCCTGTC
TGGGGAGCAGAAGAAGGCCATCGTGGACCTCCTGTTCAAGACCAACCGGAAGGTCACGGTTAAGCAGCTC
AAGGAGGACTACTTCAAGAAGATTGAGTGCTTCGATTCGGTCGAGATCTCTGGCGTTGAGGACCGCTTCA
ACGCCTCCCTGGGGACCTACCACGATCTCCTGAAGATCATTAAGGATAAGGACTTCCTGGACAACGAGGA
GAATGAGGATATCCTCGAGGACATTGTGCTGACACTCACTCTGTTCGAGGACCGGGAGATGATCGAGGAG
CGCCTGAAGACTTACGCCCATCTCTTCGATGACAAGGTCATGAAGCAGCTCAAGAGGAGGAGGTACACCG
GCTGGGGGAGGCTGAGCAGGAAGCTCATCAACGGCATTCGGGACAAGCAGTCCGGGAAGACGATCCTCGA
CTTCCTGAAGAGCGATGGCTTCGCGAACCGCAATTTCATGCAGCTGATTCACGATGACAGCCTCACATTC
AAGGAGGATATCCAGAAGGCTCAGGTGAGCGGCCAGGGGGACTCGCTGCACGAGCATATCGCGAACCTCG
CTGGCTCGCCAGCTATCAAGAAGGGGATTCTGCAGACCGTGAAGGTTGTGGACGAGCTGGTGAAGGTCAT
GGGCAGGCACAAGCCTGAGAACATCGTCATTGAGATGGCCCGGGAGAATCAGACCACGCAGAAGGGCCAG
AAGAACTCACGCGAGAGGATGAAGAGGATCGAGGAGGGCATTAAGGAGCTGGGGTCCCAGATCCTCAAGG
AGCACCCGGTGGAGAACACGCAGCTGCAGAATGAGAAGCTCTACCTGTACTACCTCCAGAATGGCCGCGA
TATGTATGTGGACCAGGAGCTGGATATTAACAGGCTCAGCGATTACGACGTCGATCATATCGTTCCACAG
TCATTCCTGAAGGATGACTCCATTGACAACAAGGTCCTCACCAGGTCGGACAAGAACCGGGGCAAGTCTG
ATAATGTTCCTTCAGAGGAGGTCGTTAAGAAGATGAAGAACTACTGGCGCCAGCTCCTGAATGCCAAGCT
GATCACGCAGCGGAAGTTCGATAACCTCACAAAGGCTGAGAGGGGCGGGCTCTCTGAGCTGGACAAGGCG
GGCTTCATCAAGAGGCAGCTGGTCGAGACACGGCAGATCACTAAGCACGTTGCGCAGATTCTCGACTCAC
GGATGAACACTAAGTACGATGAGAATGACAAGCTGATCCGCGAGGTGAAGGTCATCACCCTGAAGTCAAA
GCTCGTCTCCGACTTCAGGAAGGATTTCCAGTTCTACAAGGTTCGGGAGATCAACAATTACCACCATGCC
CATGACGCGTACCTGAACGCGGTGGTCGGCACAGCTCTGATCAAGAAGTACCCAAAGCTCGAGAGCGAGT
TCGTGTACGGGGACTACAAGGTTTACGATGTGAGGAAGATGATCGCCAAGTCGGAGCAGGAGATTGGCAA
GGCTACCGCCAAGTACTTCTTCTACTCTAACATTATGAATTTCTTCAAGACAGAGATCACTCTGGCCAAT
GGCGAGATCCGGAAGCGCCCCCTCATCGAGACGAACGGCGAGACGGGGGAGATCGTGTGGGACAAGGGCA
GGGATTTCGCGACCGTCAGGAAGGTTCTCTCCATGCCACAAGTGAATATCGTCAAGAAGACAGAGGTCCA
GACTGGCGGGTTCTCTAAGGAGTCAATTCTGCCTAAGCGGAACAGCGACAAGCTCATCGCCCGCAAGAAG
GACTGGGATCCGAAGAAGTACGGCGGGTTCGACAGCCCCACTGTGGCCTACTCGGTCCTGGTTGTGGCGA
AGGTTGAGAAGGGCAAGTCCAAGAAGCTCAAGAGCGTGAAGGAGCTGCTGGGGATCACGATTATGGAGCG
CTCCAGCTTCGAGAAGAACCCGATCGATTTCCTGGAGGCGAAGGGCTACAAGGAGGTGAAGAAGGACCTG
ATCATTAAGCTCCCCAAGTACTCACTCTTCGAGCTGGAGAACGGCAGGAAGCGGATGCTGGCTTCCGCTG
GCGAGCTGCAGAAGGGGAACGAGCTGGCTCTGCCGTCCAAGTATGTGAACTTCCTCTACCTGGCCTCCCA
CTACGAGAAGCTCAAGGGCAGCCCCGAGGACAACGAGCAGAAGCAGCTGTTCGTCGAGCAGCACAAGCAT
TACCTCGACGAGATCATTGAGCAGATTTCCGAGTTCTCCAAGCGCGTGATCCTGGCCGACGCGAATCTGG
ATAAGGTCCTCTCCGCGTACAACAAGCACCGCGACAAGCCAATCAGGGAGCAGGCTGAGAATATCATTCA
TCTCTTCACCCTGACGAACCTCGGCGCCCCTGCTGCTTTCAAGTACTTCGACACAACTATCGATCGCAAG
AGGTACACAAGCACTAAGGAGGTCCTGGACGCGACCCTCATCCACCAGTCGATTACCGGCCTCTACGAGA
CGCGCATCGACCTGTCTCAGCTCGGGGGCGACAAGCGGCCAGCGGCGACGAAGAAGGCGGGGCAGGCGAA
GAAGAAGAAGTCAGGGGGTTCTAGCGGCGGTTCATCTGGCTCCGAAACACCGGGAACTTCCGAGAGTGCT
ACTCCAGAATCTAGCGGTGGGTCATCTGGAGGGTCTTCCACACTTAATATTGAGGACGAATACCGCCTGC
ATGAAACTAGTAAAGAACCCGACGTGAGCCTCGGTAGCACGTGGCTCTCTGATTTCCCGCAAGCATGGGC
TGAAACAGGTGGGATGGGCCTCGCTGTTCGCCAGGCTCCATTGATCATCCCACTCAAGGCCACTTCTACA
CCGGTGTCCATAAAGCAATACCCAATGAGCCAGGAAGCTCGGCTTGGTATCAAGCCTCACATCCAAAGAT
TGCTTGATCAGGGAATTCTTGTCCCTTGTCAAAGTCCATGGAACACCCCTCTTCTTCCCGTCAAAAAACC
TGGGACTAACGATTATAGGCCAGTGCAAGACCTCAGGGAGGTTAACAAAAGGGTTGAAGACATTCATCCA
ACAGTGCCGAATCCTTATAATCTGCTCTCAGGTTTGCCTCCAAGTCACCAGTGGTATACAGTGCTGGATC
TTAAAGACGCATTTTTTTGTCTGCGCCTTCATCCCACTTCGCAACCTCTTTTTGCTTTCGAATGGAGAGA
TCCAGAGATGGGTATCTCCGGACAGCTCACATGGACCCGGTTGCCCCAAGGCTTCAAAAACTCCCCAACC
TTGTTTAATGAAGCGCTGCACAGAGATTTGGCGGACTTCAGGATCCAGCACCCCGACTTGATTCTCCTGC
AGTATGTGGATGACCTTTTGCTTGCAGCCACATCTGAGCTTGACTGCCAACAGGGGACGCGCGCCCTTCT
TCAGACTTTGGGAAACCTTGGGTATAGAGCCTCTGCCAAGAAGGCACAGATCTGCCCGAAGCAAGTTAAG
TATCTCGGTTATTTGCTCAAGGAGGGTCAGAGGTGGCTGACGGAGGCGAGGAAAGAAACGGTGATGGGCC
AACCAACCCCAAAAACCCCTAGGCAACTTAGAGAGTTTCTTGGTAAAGCGGGGTTTTGCCGGTTGTTCAT
TCCAGGCTTTGCCGAGATGGCCGCACCGTTGTATCCATTGACGAAACCGGGCACCCTTTTTAATTGGGGG
CCCGACCAGCAGAAGGCGTATCAGGAGATCAAGCAAGCTCTCCTGACCGCACCAGCACTCGGACTTCCAG
ATCTTACGAAACCGTTTGAGCTCTTCGTGGATGAGAAACAGGGGTATGCTAAGGGAGTCCTCACACAAAA
GTTGGGACCGTGGAGGCGGCCGGTTGCCTATCTTTCGAAAAAACTTGATCCCGTGGCGGCTGGTTGGCCT
CCCTGTCTGAGGATGGTGGCCGCGATCGCAGTCCTTACAAAAGATGCAGGGAAGTTGACTATGGGACAAC
CATTGGTCATACTTGCCCCGCACGCGGTTGAGGCCCTCGTTAAGCAGCCTCCCGATAGGTGGCTCAGTAA
CGCCCGCATGACTCATTACCAGGCACTGCTTCTCGACACAGACAGGGTGCAGTTTGGTCCCGTCGTCGCT
TTGAACCCCGCCACCCTGCTGCCCCTCCCGGAGGAAGGATTGCAGCACAACTGTCTGGATATCTTGGCCG
AAGCGCATGGGACTCGCCCGGACTTGACTGACCAGCCCCTTCCCGACGCTGACCATACTTGGTATACGGA
TGGAAGCAGCCTTCTGCAGGAAGGGCAACGCAAGGCAGGGGCCGCGGTTACTACTGAAACTGAGGTCATC
TGGGCTAAGGCTTTGCCAGCCGGAACTAGTGCTCAAAGAGCAGAATTGATTGCCCTCACGCAAGCTTTGA
AAATGGCTGAGGGTAAGAAGCTTAATGTGTATACAGACAGTAGGTATGCATTTGCGACAGCACATATCCA
TGGTGAGATCTACCGGCGCAGAGGATGGCTTACGAGCGAGGGGAAGGAGATTAAGAACAAAGATGAGATT
TTGGCCCTGCTCAAAGCGCTCTTCCTCCCGAAGCGCCTTAGCATCATCCATTGCCCAGGCCATCAGAAGG
GTCACTCGGCCGAAGCACGGGGTAATAGGATGGCCGATCAGGCAGCAAGGAAGGCTGCTATCACTGAGAC
ACCCGACACCTCTACCCTTCTCATAGAGAATTCATCGCCGAGCGGCGGCAGCAAGAGGACTGCAGACGGG
TCGGAATTCGAACCGAAGAAAAAGAGAAAGGTGTGAGCTTATATGAAGATGAAGATGAAATATTTGGTGT
GTCAAATAAAAAGCTTGTGTGCTTAAGTTTGTGTTTTTTTCTTGGCTTGTTGTGTTATGAATTTGTGGCT
TTTTCTAATATTAAATGAATGTAAGATCACATTATAATGAATAAACAAATGTTTCTATAATCCATTGTGA
ATGTTTTGTTGGATCTCTTCTGCAGCATATAACTACTGTATGTGCTATGGTATGGACTATGGAATATGAT
TAAAGATAAGAGGATCCGCGGATCATGAACCAACGGCCTGGCTGTATTTGGTGGTTGTGTAGGGAGATGG
GGAGAAGAAAAGCCCGATTCTCTTCGCTGTGATGGGCTGGATGCATGCGGGGGAGCGGGAGGCCCAAGTA
CGTGCACGGTGAGCGGCCCACAGGGCGAGTGTGAGCGCGAGAGGCGGGAGGAACAGTTTAGTACCACATT
GCCCAGCTAACTCGAACGCGACCAACTTATAAACCCGCGCGCTGTCGCTTGTGTGGAGACCTTATATTCC
CCAGAACATCAGGTTAATGGCGTTTTTGATGTCATTTTCGCGGTGGCTGAGATCAGCCACTTCTTCCCCG
ATAACGGAAACCGGCACACTGGCCATATCGGTGGTCATCATGCGCCAGCTTTCATCCCCGATATGCACCA
CCGGGTAAAGTTCACGGGAGACTTTATCTGACAGCAGACGTGCACTGGCCAGGGGGATCACCATCCGTCG
CCCGGGCGTGTCAATAATATCACTCTGTACATCCACAAACAGACGATAACGGCTCTCTCTTTTATAGGTG
TAAACCTTAAACTGCATTTCACCAGCCCCTGTTCTCGTCAGCAAAAGAGCCGTTCATTTCAATAAACCGG
GCGACCTCAGCCATCCCTTCCTGATTTTCCGCTTTCCAGCGTTCGGCACGCAGACGACGGGCTTCATTCT
GCATGGTTGTGCTTACCAGACCGGAGATATTGACATCATATATGCCTTGAGCAACTGATAGCTGTCGCTG
TCAACTGTCACTGTAATACGCTGCTTCATAGCATACCTCTTTTTGACATACTTCGGGTATACATATCAGT
ATATATTCTTATACCGCAAAAATCAGCGCGCAAATACGCATACTGTTATCTGGCTTGGTCTCTCTAGACC
CAGCTTTCTTGTACAAAGTTGGCATTACTGCGAGCTCAAACTATCAGTGTTTGACAGGATATATTGGCGG
GTAAACCTAAGAGAAAAGAGCGTTTATTAGAATAATCGGATATTTAAAAGGGCGTGAAAAGGTTTATCCG
TTCGTCCATTTGTATGTGCATGCCAACCACAGGGTTCCCCTCGGGATCAAAGTACTTTGATCCAACCCCT
CCGCTGCTATAGTGCAGTCGGCTTCTGACGTTCAGTGCAGCCGTCTTCTGAAAACGACATGTCGCACAAG
TCCTAAGTTACGCGACAGGCTGCCGCCCTGCCCTTTTCCTGGCGTTTTCTTGTCGCGTGTTTTAGTCGCA
TAAAGTAGAATACTTGCGACTAGAACCGGAGACATTACGCCATGAACAAGAGCGCCGCCGCTGGCCTGCT
GGGCTATGCCCGCGTCAGCACCGACGACCAGGACTTGACCAACCAACGGGCCGAACTGCACGCGGCCGGC
TGCACCAAGCTGTTTTCCGAGAAGATCACCGGCACCAGGCGCGACCGCCCGGAGCTGGCCAGGATGCTTG
ACCACCTACGCCCTGGCGACGTTGTGACAGTGACCAGGCTAGACCGCCTGGCCCGCAGCACCCGCGACCT
ACTGGACATTGCCGAGCGCATCCAGGAGGCCGGCGCGGGCCTGCGTAGCCTGGCAGAGCCGTGGGCCGAC
ACCACCACGCCGGCCGGCCGCATGGTGTTGACCGTGTTCGCCGGCATTGCCGAGTTCGAGCGTTCCCTAA
TCATCGACCGCACCCGGAGCGGGCGCGAGGCCGCCAAGGCCCGAGGCGTGAAGTTTGGCCCCCGCCCTAC
CCTCACCCCGGCACAGATCGCGCACGCCCGCGAGCTGATCGACCAGGAAGGCCGCACCGTGAAAGAGGCG
GCTGCACTGCTTGGCGTGCATCGCTCGACCCTGTACCGCGCACTTGAGCGCAGCGAGGAAGTGACGCCCA
CCGAGGCCAGGCGGCGCGGTGCCTTCCGTGAGGACGCATTGACCGAGGCCGACGCCCTGGCGGCCGCCGA
GAATGAACGCCAAGAGGAACAAGCATGAAACCGCACCAGGACGGCCAGGACGAACCGTTTTTCATTACCG
AAGAGATCGAGGCGGAGATGATCGCGGCCGGGTACGTGTTCGAGCCGCCCGCGCACGGCTCAACCGTGCG
GCTGCATGAAATCCTGGCCGGTTTGTCTGATGCCAAGCTGGCGGCCTGGCCGGCCAGCTTGGCCGCTGAA
GAAACCGAGCGCCGCCGTCTAAAAAGGTGATGTGTATTTGAGTAAAACAGCTTGCGTCATGCGGTCGCTG
CGTATATGATGCGATGAGTAAATAAACAAATACGCAAGGGGAACGCATGAAGGTTATCGCTGTACTTAAC
CAGAAAGGCGGGTCAGGCAAGACGACCATCGCAACCCATCTAGCCCGCGCCCTGCAACTCGCCGGGGCCG
ATGTTCTGTTAGTCGATTCCGATCCCCAGGGCAGTGCCCGCGATTGGGCGGCCGTGCGGGAAGATCAACC
GCTAACCGTTGTCGGCATCGACCGCCCGACGATTGACCGCGACGTGAAGGCCATCGGCCGGCGCGACTTC
GTAGTGATCGACGGAGCGCCCCAGGCGGCGGACTTGGCTGTGTCCGCGATCAAGGCAGCCGACTTCGTGC
TGATTCCGGTGCAGCCAAGCCCTTACGACATATGGGCCACCGCCGACCTGGTGGAGCTGGTTAAGCAGCG
CATTGAGGTCACGGATGGAAGGCTACAAGCGGCCTTTGTCGTGTCGCGGGCGATCAAAGGCACGCGCATC
GGCGGTGAGGTTGCCGAGGCGCTGGCCGGGTACGAGCTGCCCATTCTTGAGTCCCGTATCACGCAGCGCG
TGAGCTACCCAGGCACTGCCGCCGCCGGCACAACCGTTCTTGAATCAGAACCCGAGGGCGACGCTGCCCG
CGAGGTCCAGGCGCTGGCCGCTGAAATTAAATCAAAACTCATTTGAGTTAATGAGGTAAAGAGAAAATGA
GCAAAAGCACAAACACGCTAAGTGCCGGCCGTCCGAGCGCACGCAGCAGCAAGGCTGCAACGTTGGCCAG
CCTGGCAGACACGCCAGCCATGAAGCGGGTCAACTTTCAGTTGCCGGCGGAGGATCACACCAAGCTGAAG
ATGTACGCGGTACGCCAAGGCAAGACCATTACCGAGCTGCTATCTGAATACATCGCGCAGCTACCAGAGT
AAATGAGCAAATGAATAAATGAGTAGATGAATTTTAGCGGCTAAAGGAGGCGGCATGGAAAATCAAGAAC
AACCAGGCACCGACGCCGTGGAATGCCCCATGTGTGGAGGAACGGGCGGTTGGCCAGGCGTAAGCGGCTG
GGTTGCCTGCCGGCCCTGCAATGGCACTGGAACCCCCAAGCCCGAGGAATCGGCGTGAGCGGTCGCAAAC
CATCCGGCCCGGTACAAATCGGCGCGGCGCTGGGTGATGACCTGGTGGAGAAGTTGAAGGCCGCGCAGGC
CGCCCAGCGGCAACGCATCGAGGCAGAAGCACGCCCCGGTGAATCGTGGCAAGCGGCCGCTGATCGAATC
CGCAAAGAATCCCGGCAACCGCCGGCAGCCGGTGCGCCGTCGATTAGGAAGCCGCCCAAGGGCGACGAGC
AACCAGATTTTTTCGTTCCGATGCTCTATGACGTGGGCACCCGCGATAGTCGCAGCATCATGGACGTGGC
CGTTTTCCGTCTGTCGAAGCGTGACCGACGAGCTGGCGAGGTGATCCGCTACGAGCTTCCAGACGGGCAC
GTAGAGGTTTCCGCAGGGCCGGCCGGCATGGCCAGTGTGTGGGATTACGACCTGGTACTGATGGCGGTTT
CCCATCTAACCGAATCCATGAACCGATACCGGGAAGGGAAGGGAGACAAGCCCGGCCGCGTGTTCCGTCC
ACACGTTGCGGACGTACTCAAGTTCTGCCGGCGAGCCGATGGCGGAAAGCAGAAAGACGACCTGGTAGAA
ACCTGCATTCGGTTAAACACCACGCACGTTGCCATGCAGCGTACGAAGAAGGCCAAGAACGGCCGCCTGG
TGACGGTATCCGAGGGTGAAGCCTTGATTAGCCGCTACAAGATCGTAAAGAGCGAAACCGGGCGGCCGGA
GTACATCGAGATCGAGCTAGCTGATTGGATGTACCGCGAGATCACAGAAGGCAAGAACCCGGACGTGCTG
ACGGTTCACCCCGATTACTTTTTGATCGATCCCGGCATCGGCCGTTTTCTCTACCGCCTGGCACGCCGCG
CCGCAGGCAAGGCAGAAGCCAGATGGTTGTTCAAGACGATCTACGAACGCAGTGGCAGCGCCGGAGAGTT
CAAGAAGTTCTGTTTCACCGTGCGCAAGCTGATCGGGTCAAATGACCTGCCGGAGTACGATTTGAAGGAG
GAGGCGGGGCAGGCTGGCCCGATCCTAGTCATGCGCTACCGCAACCTGATCGAGGGCGAAGCATCCGCCG
GTTCCTAATGTACGGAGCAGATGCTAGGGCAAATTGCCCTAGCAGGGGAAAAAGGTCGAAAAGGCCTCTT
TCCTGTGGATAGCACGTACATTGGGAACCCAAAGCCGTACATTGGGAACCGGAACCCGTACATTGGGAAC
CCAAAGCCGTACATTGGGAACCGGTCACACATGTAAGTGACTGATATAAAAGAGAAAAAAGGCGATTTTT
CCGCCTAAAACTCTTTAAAACTTATTAAAACTCTTAAAACCCGCCTGGCCTGTGCATAACTGTCTGGCCA
GCGCACAGCCGAAGAGCTGCAAAAAGCGCCTACCCTTCGGTCGCTGCGCTCCCTACGCCCCGCCGCTTCG
CGTCGGCCTATCGCGGCCGCTGGCCGCTCAAAAATGGCTGGCCTACGGCCAGGCAATCTACCAGGGCGCG
GACAAGCCGCGCCGTCGCCACTCGACCGCCGGCGCCCACATCAAGGCACCCTGCCTCGCGCGTTTCGGTG
ATGACGGTGAAAACCTCTGACACATGCAGCTCCCGGAAACGGTCACAGCTTGTCTGTAAGCGGATGCCGG
GAGCAGACAAGCGCGTCAGCGGGTGTTGGCGGGTGTCGGGGCGCAGCCATGACCCAGTCACGTAGCGATA
GCGGAGTGTATACTGGCTTAACTATGCGGCATCAGAGCAGATTGTACTGAGAGTGCACCATATGCGGTGT
GAAATACCGCACAGATGCGTAAGGAGAAAATACCGCATCAGGCGCTCTTCCGCTTCCTCGCTCACTGACT
CGCTGCGCTCGGTCGTTCGGCTGCGGCGAGCGGTATCAGCTCACTCAAAGGCGGTAATACGGTTATCCAC
AGAATCAGGGGATAACGCAGGAAAGAACATGTGAGCAAAAGGCCAGCAAAAGGCCAGGAACCGTAAAAAG
GCCGCGTTGCTGGCGTTTTTCCATAGGCTCCGCCCCCCTGACGAGCATCACAAAAATCGACGCTCAAGTC
AGAGGTGGCGAAACCCGACAGGACTATAAAGATACCAGGCGTTTCCCCCTGGAAGCTCCCTCGTGCGCTC
TCCTGTTCCGACCCTGCCGCTTACCGGATACCTGTCCGCCTTTCTCCCTTCGGGAAGCGTGGCGCTTTCT
CATAGCTCACGCTGTAGGTATCTCAGTTCGGTGTAGGTCGTTCGCTCCAAGCTGGGCTGTGTGCACGAAC
CCCCCGTTCAGCCCGACCGCTGCGCCTTATCCGGTAACTATCGTCTTGAGTCCAACCCGGTAAGACACGA
CTTATCGCCACTGGCAGCAGCCACTGGTAACAGGATTAGCAGAGCGAGGTATGTAGGCGGTGCTACAGAG
TTCTTGAAGTGGTGGCCTAACTACGGCTACACTAGAAGGACAGTATTTGGTATCTGCGCTCTGCTGAAGC
CAGTTACCTTCGGAAAAAGAGTTGGTAGCTCTTGATCCGGCAAACAAACCACCGCTGGTAGCGGTGGTTT
TTTTGTTTGCAAGCAGCAGATTACGCGCAGAAAAAAAGGATCTCAAGAAGATCCTTTGATCTTTTCTACG
GGGTCTGACGCTCAGTGGAACGAAAACTCACGTTAAGGGCTGATGAATCCCCTAATGATTTTTATCAAAA
TCATTAAGTTAAGGTAGATACACATCTTGTCATATGATCAAATGGTTTCGCCAAAAATCAATAATCAGAC
AACAAAATGTGCGAACTCGATATTTTACACGACTCTCTTTACCAATTCTGCCCCGAATTACACTTAAAAC
GACTCAACAGCTTAACGTTGGCTTGCCACGCCTTACTTGACTGTAAAACTCTCACTCTTACCGAACTTGG
CCGTAACCTGCCAACCAAAGCGAGAACAAAACATAACATCAAACGAATCGACCGATTGTTAGGTAATCGT
CACCTCCACAAAGAGCGACTCGCTGTATACCGTTGGCATGCTAGCTTTATCTGTTCGGGCAATACGATGC
CCATTGTACTTGTTGACTGGTCTGATATCCGTGAGCAAAAACGGCTTATGGTATTGCGAGCTTCAGTCGC
ACTACACGGTCGTTCTGTTACTCTTTATGAGAAAGCGTTCCCGCTTTCAGAGCAATGTTCAAAGAAAGCT
CATGACCAATTTCTAGCCGACCTTGCGAGCATTCTACCGAGTAACACCACACCGCTCATTGTCAGTGATG
CTGGCTTTAAAGTGCCATGGTATAAATCCGTTGAGAAGCTGGGTTGGTACTGGTTAAGTCGAGTAAGAGG
AAAAGTACAATATGCAGACCTAGGAGCGGAAAACTGGAAACCTATCAGCAACTTACATGATATGTCATCT
AGTCACTCAAAGACTTTAGGCTATAAGAGGCTGACTAAAAGCAATCCAATCTCATGCCAAATTCTATTGT
ATAAATCTCGCTCTAAAGGCCGAAAAAATCAGCGCTCGACACGGACTCATTGTCACCACCCGTCACCTAA
AATCTACTCAGCGTCGGCAAAGGAGCCATGGATTCTAGCAACTAACTTACCTGTTGAAATTCGAACACCC
AAACAACTTGTTAATATCTATTCGAAGCGAATGCAGATTGAAGAAACCTTCCGAGACTTGAAAAGTCCTG
CCTACGGACTAGGCCTACGCCATAGCCGAACGAGCAGCTCAGAGCGTTTTGATATCATGCTGCTAATCGC
CCTGATGCTTCAACTAACATGTTGGCTTGCGGGCGTTCATGCTCAGAAACAAGGTTGGGACAAGCACTTC
CAGGCTAACACAGTCAGAAATCGAAACGTACTCTCAACAGTTCGCTTAGGCATGGAAGTTTTGCGGCATT
CTGGCTACACAATAACAAGGGAAGACTTACTCGTGGCTGCAACCCTACTAGCTCAAAATTTATTCACACA
TGGTTACGCTTTGGGGAAATTATGAGGGGATCTCTCAGCGTTAAGGGATTTTGGTCATGCATTCTAGGTA
CTAAAACAATTCATCCAGTAAAATATAATATTTTATTTTCTCCCAATCAGGCTTGATCCCCAGTAAGTCA
AAAAATAGCTCGACATACTGTTCTTCCCCGATATCCTCCCTGATCGACCGGACGCAGAAGGCAATGTCAT
ACCACTTGTCCGCCCTGCCGCTTCTCCCAAGATCAATAAAGCCACTTACTTTGCCATCTTTCACAAAGAT
GTTGCTGTCTCCCAGGTCGCCGTGGGAAAAGACAAGTTCCTCTTCGGGCTTTTCCGTCTTTAAAAAATCA
TACAGCTCGCGCGGATCTTTAAATGGAGTGTCTTCTTCCCAGTTTTCGCAATCCACATCGGCCAGATCGT
TATTCAGTAAGTAATCCAATTCGGCTAAGCGGCTGTCTAAGCTATTCGTATAGGGACAATCCGATATGTC
GATGGAGTGAAAGAGCCTGATGCACTCCGCATACAGCTCGATAATCTTTTCAGGGCTTTGTTCATCTTCA
TACTCTTCCGAGCAAAGGACGCCATCGGCCTCACTCATGAGCAGATTGCTCCAGCCATCATGCCGTTCAA
AGTGCAGGACCTTTGGAACAGGCAGCTTTCCTTCCAGCCATAGCATCATGTCCTTTTCCCGTTCCACATC
ATAGGTGGTCCCTTTATACCGGCTGTCCGTCATTTTTAAATATAGGTTTTCATTTTCTCCCACCAGCTTA
TATACCTTAGCAGGAGACATTCCTTCCGTATCTTTTACGCAGCGGTATTTTTCGATCAGTTTTTTCAATT
CCGGTGATATTCTCATTTTAGCCATTTATTATTTCCTTCCTCTTTTCTACAGTATTTAAAGATACCCCAA
GAAGCTAATTATAACAAGACGAACTCCAATTCACTGTTCCTTGCATTCTAAAACCTTAAATACCAGAAAA
CAGCTTTTTCAAAGTTGTTTTCAAAGTTGGCGTATAACATAGTATCGACGGAGCCGATTTTGAAACCGCG
GTGATCACAGGCAGCAACGCTCTGTCATCGTTACAATCAACATGCTACCCTCCGCGAGATCATCCGTGTT
TCAAACCCGGCAGCTTAGTTGCCGTTCTTCCGAATAGCATCGGTAACATGAGCAAAGTCTGCCGCCTTAC
AACGGCTCTCCCGCTGACGCCGTCCCGGACTGATGGGCTGCCTGTATCGAGTGGTGATTTTGTGCCGAGC
TGCCGGTCGGGGAGCTGTTGGCTGGCTGGTGGCAGGATATATTGTGGTGTAAACAAATTGACGCTTAGAC
AACTTAATAACACATTGCGGACGTTTTTAATGTACTGAATTAACGCCGAATTAATTCGGGGGATCTGGAT
TTTAGTACTGGATTTTGGTTTTAGGAATTAGAAATTTTATTGATAGAAGTATTTTACAAATACAAATACA
TACTAAGGGTTTCTTATATGCTCAACACATGAGCGAAACCCTATAGGAACCCTAATTCCCTTATCTGGGA
ACTACTCACACATTATTATGGAGAAAATAGAGCTTGTCGATCGTTAATTAATCACCTCCAAGATCCCGGA
CGAGTGCTGGGGCGTCGGTTTCCACTATCGGCGAGTACTTCTACACAGCCATCGGTCCAGACGGCCGCGC
TTCTGCGGGCGATTTGTGTACGCCCGACAGTCCCGGCTCCGGATCGGACGATTGCGTCGCATCGACCCTG
CGCCCAAGCTGCATCATCGAAATTGCCGTCAACCAAGCTCTGATAGAGTTGGTCAAGACCAATGCGGAGC
ATATACGCCCGGAGCCGCGGCGATCCTGCAAGCTCCGGATGCCTCCGCTCGAAGTAGCGCGTCTGCTGCT
CCATACAAGCCAACCACGGCCTCCAGAAGAAGATGTTGGCGACCTCGTATTGGGAATCCCCGAACATCGC
CTCGCTCCAGTCAATGACCGCTGTTATGCGGCCATTGTCCGTCAGGACATTGTTGGAGCCGAAATCCGCG
TGCACGAGGTGCCGGACTTCGGGGCAGTCCTCGGCCCAAAGCATCAGCTCATCGAGAGCCTGCGCGACGG
ACGCACTGACGGTGTCGTCCATCACAGTTTGCCAGTGATACACATGGGGATCAGCAATCGCGCATATGAA
ATCACGCCATGTAGTGTATTGACCGATTCCTTGCGGTCCGAATGGGCCGAACCCGCTCGTCTGGCTAAGA
TCGGCCGCAGCGATCGCATCCATGGCCTCCGCGACCGGCTGCAGAACAGCGGGCAGTTCGGTTTCAGGCA
GGTCTTGCAACGTGACACCCTGTGCACGGCGGGAGATGCAATAGGTCAGGCTCTCGCTGAATTCCCCAAT
GTCAAGCACTTCCGGAATCGGGAGCGCGGCCGATGCAAAGTGCCGATAAACATAACGATCTTTGTAGAAA
CCATCGGCGCAGCTATTTACCCGCAGGACATATCCACGCCCTCCTACATCGAAGCTGAAAGCACGAGATT
CTTCGCCCTCCGAGAGCTGCATCAGGTCGGACACGCTGTCGAACTTTTCGATCAGAAACTTCTCGACAGA
CGTCGCGGTGAGTTCAGGCTTTTTCATCCTAGGAGAGATAGATTTGTAGAGAGAGACTGGTGATTTCAGC
GTGTCCTCTCCAAATGAAATGAACTTCCTTATATAGAGGAAGGGTCTTGCGAAGGATAGTGGGATTGTGC
GTCATCCCTTACGTCAGTGGAGATATCACATCAATCCACTTGCTTTGAAGACGTGGTTGGAACGTCTTCT
TTTTCCACGATGCTCCTCGTGGGTGGGGGTCCATCTTTGGGACCACTGTCGGCAGAGGCATCTTGAACGA
TAGCCTTTCCTTTATCGCAATGATGGCATTTGTAGGTGCCACCTTCCTTTTCTACTGTCCTTTTGATGAA
GTGACAGATAGCTGGGCAATGGAATCCGAGGAGGTTTCCCGATATTACCCTTTGTTGAAAAGTCTCAATA
GCCCTTTGGTCTTCTGAGACTGTATCTTTGATATTCTTGGAGTAGACGAGAGTGTCGTGCTCCACCATGT
TCACATCAATCCACTTGCTTTGAAGACGTGGTTGGAACGTCTTCTTTTTCCACGATGCTCCTCGTGGGTG
GGGGTCCATCTTTGGGACCACTGTCGGCAGAGGCATCTTGAACGATAGCCTTTCCTTTATCGCAATGATG
GCATTTGTAGGTGCCACCTTCCTTTTCTACTGTCCTTTTGATGAAGTGACAGATAGCTGGGCAATGGAAT
CCGAGGAGGTTTCCCGATATTACCCTTTGTTGAAAAGTCTCAATAGCCCTTTGGTCTTCTGAGACTGTAT
CTTTGATATTCTTGGAGTAGACGAGAGTGTCGTGCTCCACCATG
Features (pLannotate 1.2.2; 22 found; start..end, strand, type, name):
      8..2006    +  promoter       Ubi promoter: maize polyubiquitin gene promoter
   2019..6122    +  CDS            cas9: CAS9_STRP1 - Also known as csn1 From Streptococcus pyogenes serotype M1.
   6270..8300    +  CDS            gag-pol (fragment): POL_MLVMS - Experimental evidence at protein level: Swiss-Prot protein existence level 1. [Integrase]: Catalyzes viral DNA integration into the host chromosome, by performing a series of DNA cutting and joining reactions. This enzyme activity takes place after virion entry into a cell and reverse transcription of the RNA genome in dsDNA. The first step in the integration process is 3' processing. This step requires a complex comprising the viral genome, matrix protein and integrase. This complex is called the pre-integration complex (PIC). The integrase protein removes 2 nucleotides from each
   8372..8620    +  terminator     HSP terminator: efficient transcription terminator from the Arabidopsis thaliana heat shock protein 18.2 gene (Nagaya et al., 2010)
   8885..9187    -  CDS            ccdB: CCDB_ECOLI - Also known as G, letB, letD. Experimental evidence at protein level: Swiss-Prot protein existence level 1. Toxic component of a type II toxin-antitoxin (TA) system, functioning in plasmid maintainence. Responsible for the post- segregational killing (PSK) of plasmid-free cells, also referred to as a plasmid addiction system. Half-life of over 2 hours. Cell killing by CcdB is accompanied by filamentation, defects in chromosome and plasmid segregation, defects in cell division, formation of anucleate cells, decreased DNA synthesis and plasmid loss. Interferes with the activity of DN
   9192..9350    -  CDS            ccdA (fragment): CCDA_ECO57 - Also known as H, letA. Experimental evidence at protein level: Swiss-Prot protein existence level 1. Antitoxin component of a type II toxin-antitoxin (TA) system which inhibits the post-segregational killing (PSK) of plasmid-free cells, also referred to as a plasmid addiction system. Binds to and blocks the activity of CcdB; will also remove bound CcdB protein from the CcdB-GyrA complex by forming a CcdA-CcdB complex, a process termed rejuvenation. Functions as a transcriptional corepressor for the ccdAB operon, repression also requires CcdB (By similarity). From Escherichia coli
   9441..9506    -  intron         PDK intron (fragment): pdk; modified pyruvate orthophosphate dikinase intron from Flaveria trinervia 3.0
   9518..9539    -  protein_bind   attB2 (fragment): mutant version of attB; recombination site for the Gateway® BP reaction BP Clonase™
   9572..9596    +  misc_feature   RB T-DNA repeat: right border repeat from nopaline C58 T-DNA
   9936..10337   +  CDS            Y4CG_SINFN (fragment): Protein inferred from homology: Swiss-Prot protein existence level 3. From Sinorhizobium fredii (strain NBRC 101917 / NGR234).
  10897..11526   +  CDS            pVS1 StaA: stability protein from the Pseudomonas plasmid pVS1 (Heeb et al., 2000)
  11955..13028   +  CDS            pVS1 RepA: replication protein from the Pseudomonas plasmid pVS1 (Heeb et al., 2000)
  13094..13288   +  rep_origin     pVS1 oriV: origin of replication for the Pseudomonas plasmid pVS1 (Heeb et al., 2000)
  13491..13530   +  CDS            rop (fragment): Rop protein, which maintains plasmids at low copy number; rop
  13622..13762   +  misc_feature   bom: basis of mobility region from pBR322
  13948..14536   -  rep_origin     ori: high-copy-number ColE1/pMB1/pBR322/pUC origin of replication
  14644..14713   -  ncRNA          RNA-OUT: Accession: RF00240 - RNA-OUT
  15961..16755   -  CDS            KanR: aminoglycoside phosphotransferase; aphA-3; confers resistance to kanamycin
  17180..17204   +  misc_feature   LB T-DNA repeat: left border repeat from nopaline C58 T-DNA
  17282..17456   -  polyA_signal   CaMV poly(A) signal: cauliflower mosaic virus polyadenylation signal
  17497..18507   -  CDS            HygR: aminoglycoside phosphotransferase from E. coli; aph(4)-Ia; confers resistance to hygromycin
  18546..19222   -  promoter       CaMV 35S promoter (enhanced): cauliflower mosaic virus 35S promoter with a duplicated enhancer region
