[The description below was written by a language model from this plasmid's Addgene catalogue record and pLannotate feature annotations shown in this document.]
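Description:
pGEL683 is an empty-backbone T-DNA binary vector for prime editing in rice, designed for plant expression of a Cas9-PE2 editor. It carries the standard binary-vector maintenance functions: a high-copy ColE1/pUC-type origin with the pBR322 bom site for propagation in E. coli, the pVS1 oriV with RepA and StaA for replication and stable inheritance in Agrobacterium, and a kanamycin resistance gene (aphA-3) for bacterial selection. Nopaline-type left and right border repeats delimit the region transferred to the plant. Within it, an enhanced CaMV 35S promoter drives a hygromycin phosphotransferase gene ending in the CaMV poly(A) signal, which allows selection of transformed plant cells.

The editor cassette uses the maize polyubiquitin (ZmUbi) promoter to express a Streptococcus pyogenes-derived Cas9 coding sequence (zCas9) fused to an M-MLV reverse transcriptase domain, which the feature table detects as a gag-pol fragment, and it is terminated by the Arabidopsis HSP18.2 terminator. In prime editing this fusion copies edits from an extended guide RNA into the target site. The catalogue states that the guide RNA is driven by an OsU6-26 promoter, but this element was not annotated in the feature table. Downstream of the editor lies a ccdB counter-selection gene with a ccdA fragment, which explains the need for a ccdB-tolerant strain; it presumably serves as a stuffer replaced by restriction cloning of the user's guide.

The sequenced record is about 1.3 kb longer than the stated backbone size. This is consistent with the depositor's note of an IS4-like insertion downstream of KanR, where an RNA-OUT element is annotated. A Q1721P substitution in the editor is also noted, and neither change is expected to affect function.
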