Addgene plasmid #205593: pGEL683
Purpose: (Empty Backbone) Cas9-PE2 for prime editing in rice
Depositing lab: Yong Zhang. Depositing organization: Southwest University (SWU). Publication: An improved plant prime editor for efficient generation of multiple-nucleotide variations and structural variations in rice. Zhong Z, Fan T, He Y, Liu S, Zheng X, Xu Y, Ren J, Yuan H, Xu Z, Zhang Y. Plant Commun. 2024 May 14:100976. doi: 10.1016/j.xplc.2024.100976. PubMed 38751122.
Backbone
  Vector backbone: pGEL683
  Backbone size (bp): 17963
  Modifications to backbone: ZmUbi derived zCas9 M-MLV , terminated by AtHsp. sgRNA driven by OsU6-26 promoter
  Vector type: Plant Expression, CRISPR, Synthetic Biology
  Promoter: ZmUbi
  Selectable markers: Hygromycin
Growth in bacteria
  Bacterial resistance: Kanamycin, 50 μg/mL
  Growth temperature: 37°C
  Growth strain: ccdB Survival
  Copy number: High Copy
Gene/Insert
  Cloning method: Restriction Enzyme
Terms and licenses: Academic/Nonprofit Terms; Industry Terms: Not Available to Industry
Depositor comments: Please Note: This plasmid contains a Q1721P mutation in the Cas9-PE2 insert and an IS4-like element inserted downstream of KanR. These are not expected to impact plasmid function.
How to cite: pGEL683 was a gift from Yong Zhang (Addgene plasmid # 205593 ; http://n2t.net/addgene:205593 ; RRID:Addgene_205593)
